Addgene plasmid #79730: HASP_HUMAN_D0
Purpose: This plasmid encodes the kinase domain of HASP. Intended for co-expression with Lambda Phosphatase that accompanies this set to enhance bacterial kinase expression.
Depositing lab: John Chodera & Nicholas Levinson & Markus Seeliger. Depositing organization: Memorial Sloan-Kettering Cancer Center. Publication: An open library of human kinase domain constructs for automated bacterial expression. Albanese SK, Parton DL, Isik M, Rodriguez-Laureano L, Hanson SM, Behr JM, Gradia S, Jeans C, Levinson NM, Seeliger MA, Chodera JD. Biochemistry. 2018 Jul 13. doi: 10.1021/acs.biochem.7b01081. PubMed 30004690.
Backbone
  Vector backbone: pET His10 TEV LIC cloning vector (2B-T-10)
  Backbone manufacturer: Scott Gradia (Addgene plasmid # 78173)
  Vector type: Bacterial Expression
Growth in bacteria
  Bacterial resistance: Ampicillin, 100 μg/mL
  Growth temperature: 37°C
  Growth strain: DH5alpha
  Copy number: Low Copy
Gene/Insert
  Gene/Insert name: HASP
  Species: H. sapiens (human)
  Promoter: T7
  Tag / fusion protein: His10-TEV (N terminal on backbone)
  Cloning method: Ligation Independent Cloning
  Sequencing primers: 5′ T7; 3′ T7 reverse
Terms and licenses: Academic/Nonprofit Terms; Industry Terms: Not Available to Industry
Depositor comments: This plasmid was generated as part of an open library of human kinase domain constructs for automated bacterial expression. The work can be found here doi: http://dx.doi.org/10.1101/038711 The lambda phosphatase expression vector can be found at https://www.addgene.org/79748/ The YopH Phosphatase expression vector can be found at https://www.addgene.org/79749/
How to cite: HASP_HUMAN_D0 was a gift from John Chodera & Nicholas Levinson & Markus Seeliger (Addgene plasmid # 79730 ; http://n2t.net/addgene:79730 ; RRID:Addgene_79730)
