[The description below was written by a language model from this plasmid's Addgene catalogue record.]
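Description:
HASP_HUMAN_D0 is a bacterial expression plasmid built on the pET His10 TEV LIC cloning vector (2B-T-10), a pET-family backbone designed for ligation-independent cloning. It is maintained in E. coli under ampicillin selection and is recorded as a low-copy plasmid, with DH5alpha listed as the propagation strain. The record does not include a feature table, so the origin of replication and other backbone elements are not itemised. As with other T7-driven vectors, protein production requires a host that supplies T7 RNA polymerase.

The insert encodes the kinase domain of human HASP, placed under control of the T7 promoter by ligation-independent cloning. The residue boundaries of the domain are not given in the record. The backbone contributes an N-terminal fusion consisting of a ten-histidine tag followed by a TEV protease recognition site. The expressed kinase domain can therefore be captured by immobilised metal affinity chromatography, and the tag can then be removed by TEV cleavage.

The construct belongs to an open library of human kinase domain constructs assembled for automated bacterial expression. It is intended to be co-expressed with the Lambda phosphatase plasmid that accompanies the set, and a YopH phosphatase vector is also available in the collection. Co-expressing a phosphatase is stated to enhance bacterial kinase expression. In general terms, it keeps the kinase dephosphorylated and limits unwanted phosphorylation in the host, which tends to give higher and more homogeneous yields. Typical uses would be producing recombinant HASP kinase domain for biochemical, biophysical or structural work.
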