>Addgene plasmid #79730 | HASP_HUMAN_D0 | depositor partial sequence | sequence record 149052 | Sequence of gene (HASP_HUMAN) inserted into backbone.
GGAGAATGTAGTCAGAAGGGCCCCGTACCATTCTCGCACTGCCTCCCCACGGAGAAATTGCAACGTTGTG
AGAAAATCGGTGAAGGCGTGTTTGGTGAGGTATTTCAGACCATTGCCGACCATACTCCGGTCGCTATCAA
GATTATCGCGATTGAAGGCCCCGATCTGGTAAACGGTAGTCACCAAAAGACATTTGAGGAAATCTTGCCA
GAGATTATCATCTCCAAGGAACTGTCTTTGCTGTCAGGCGAGGTGTGCAATCGCACAGAAGGTTTCATTG
GCCTGAACAGTGTTCATTGTGTCCAGGGTTCGTATCCTCCGTTGCTGTTGAAAGCATGGGACCACTACAA
CAGCACTAAAGGCTCCGCCAATGATCGTCCCGACTTCTTCAAGGATGACCAACTGTTCATCGTGCTGGAG
TTTGAGTTCGGCGGCATTGATTTGGAACAGATGCGCACCAAACTCTCTTCATTGGCTACAGCGAAGAGTA
TCCTGCATCAGTTGACCGCCAGCCTGGCAGTAGCTGAGGCCTCCCTGCGTTTTGAACACCGCGACTTGCA
TTGGGGTAACGTGCTGTTGAAGAAAACTTCGCTGAAGAAACTGCACTATACATTGAATGGCAAGTCGTCA
ACCATTCCAAGTTGCGGTCTGCAAGTTAGCATCATTGATTACACTTTGTCCCGTCTGGAGCGCGACGGCA
TCGTCGTATTTTGCGATGTGTCGATGGACGAAGATTTGTTTACCGGTGACGGCGATTATCAGTTCGACAT
CTACCGCCTCATGAAGAAAGAGAACAACAATCGCTGGGGAGAGTATCATCCTTACTCTAACGTTCTGTGG
TTGCACTACCTGACAGATAAGATGTTGAAACAAATGACTTTCAAGACCAAATGCAATACACCGGCGATGA
AACAGATTAAGCGCAAAATCCAAGAGTTTCACCGCACCATGCTGAACTTCTCAAGCGCAACTGACCTGTT
GTGTCAGCACAGTCTGTTTAAG
