>Addgene plasmid #79730 | HASP_HUMAN_D0 | addgene partial sequence | sequence record 156062 | T7 5'-TAATACGACTCACTATAGGG-3'
CGGAGAGCTCTTTAATTAAGCGGCCGCCCTGCAGGACTCGAGTTCTAGAAATAATTTTGTTTAACTTTAA
GAAGGAGATATACATATGAAATCTTCTCACCATCACCATCACCATCACCATCACCATCACCATGAAAACC
TGTACTTCCAATCCAATGCAGGAGAATGTAGTCAGAAGGGCCCCGTACCATTCTCGCACTGCCTCCCCAC
GGAGAAATTGCAACGTTGTGAGAAAATCGGTGAAGGCGTGTTTGGTGAGGTATTTCAGACCATTGCCGAC
CATACTCCGGTCGCTATCAAGATTATCGCGATTGAAGGCCCCGATCTGGTAAACGGTAGTCACCAAAAGA
CATTTGAGGAAATCTTGCCAGAGATTATCATCTCCAAGGAACTGTCTTTGCTGTCAGGCGAGGTGTGCAA
TCGCACAGAAGGTTTCATTGGCCTGAACAGTGTTCATTGTGTCCAGGGTTCGTATCCTCCGTTGCTGTTG
AAAGCATGGGACCACTACAACAGCACTAAAGGCTCCGCCAATGATCGTCCCGACTTCTTCAAGGATGACC
AACTGTTCATCGTGCTGGAGTTTGAGTTCGGCGGCATTGATTTGGAACAGATGCGCACCAAACTCTCTTC
ATTGGCTACAGCGAAGAGTATCCTGCATCAGTTGACCGCCAGCCTGGCAGTAGCTGAGGCCTCCCTGCGT
TTTGAACACCGCGACTTGCATTGGGGTAACGTGCTGTTGAAGAAAACTTCGCTGAAGAAACTGCACTATA
CATTGAATGGCAAGTCGTCAACCATTCCAAGTTGCGGTCTGCAAGTTAGCATCATTGATTACACTTTGTC
CCGTCTGGAGCGCGACGGCATCGTCGTATTT
