>Addgene plasmid #79730 | HASP_HUMAN_D0 | addgene partial sequence | sequence record 156063 | T7term 5'-GCTAGTTATTGCTCAGCGG-3'
TTGTTAGCAGCCGGATCAGCGCGCACGCGTGGTACCGGCCGGCCACCAGGTGGCGCGCCGCGATCGCGGA
TCCGTTATCCACTTCCAATGTTATTACTTAAACAGACTGTGCTGACACAACAGGTCAGTTGCGCTTGAGA
AGTTCAGCATGGTGCGGTGAAACTCTTGGATTTTGCGCTTAATCTGTTTCATCGCCGGTGTATTGCATTT
GGTCTTGAAAGTCATTTGTTTCAACATCTTATCTGTCAGGTAGTGCAACCACAGAACGTTAGAGTAAGGA
TGATACTCTCCCCAGCGATTGTTGTTCTCTTTCTTCATGAGGCGGTAGATGTCGAACTGATAATCGCCGT
CACCGGTAAACAAATCTTCGTCCATCGACACATCGCAAAATACGACGATGCCGTCGCGCTCCAGACGGGA
CAAAGTGTAATCAATGATGCTAACTTGCAGACCGCAACTTGGAATGGTTGACGACTTGCCATTCAATGTA
TAGTGCAGTTTCTTCAGCGAAGTTTTCTTCAACAGCACGTTACCCCAATGCAAGTCGCGGTGTTCAAAAC
GCAGGGAGGCCTCAGCTACTGCCAGGCTGGCGGTCAACTGATGCAGGATACTCTTCGCTGTAGCCAATGA
AGAGAGTTTGGTGCGCATCTGTTCCAAATCAATGCCGCCGAACTCAAACTCCAGCACGATGAACAGTTGG
TCATCCTTGAAGAAGTCGGGACGATCATTGGCGGAGCCTTTAGTGCTGTTGTAGTGGTCCCATGCTTTCA
ACAGCAACGGAGGATACGAACCCTGGACACAATGAACACTGTTCAGGCCAATGAAACCTTCTGTGCGATT
GCACACCTCGCCTGACAGCAAAGACAG
